Addgene plasmid #120563: pLEX-uORF-HA-birA*-N-Ras(wildtype)-IRES-Puro
Purpose: Expresses HA-birA*-N-Ras wildtype fusion protein in mammalian cells & for virus production
Depositing lab: Paul Khavari. Depositing organization: Stanford University. Publication: The Functional Proximal Proteome of Oncogenic Ras Includes mTORC2. Kovalski JR, Bhaduri A, Zehnder AM, Neela PH, Che Y, Wozniak GG, Khavari PA. Mol Cell. 2019 Jan 4. pii: S1097-2765(18)31031-1. doi: 10.1016/j.molcel.2018.12.001. PubMed 30639242.
Backbone
  Vector backbone: pLEX
  Backbone manufacturer: Thermo Scientific
  Backbone size w/o insert (bp): 10682
  Total vector size (bp): 12249
  Vector type: Mammalian Expression, Lentiviral
  Selectable markers: Puromycin
Growth in bacteria
  Bacterial resistance: Ampicillin, 100 μg/mL
  Growth temperature: 37°C
  Growth strain: NEB Stable
  Copy number: Unknown
Gene/Insert
  Gene/Insert name: NRAS
  Species: H. sapiens (human)
  Insert size (bp): 1617
  Entrez Gene: NRAS (a.k.a. ALPS4, CMNS, KRAS, N-ras, NCMS, NRAS1, NS6)
  Promoter: CMV
  Tag / fusion protein: HA-birA* (N terminal on backbone)
  Cloning method: Ligation Independent Cloning
  Sequencing primers: 5′ CACCAAAATCAACGGGACTT; 3′ ATATAGACAAACGCACACCGGCCT
Resource information
  A portion of this plasmid was derived from a plasmid made by: pCGN N-Ras WT (Addgene; Cat# 14723)
Terms and licenses: Academic/Nonprofit Terms; Industry Terms: Not Available to Industry
How to cite: pLEX-uORF-HA-birA*-N-Ras(wildtype)-IRES-Puro was a gift from Paul Khavari (Addgene plasmid # 120563 ; http://n2t.net/addgene:120563 ; RRID:Addgene_120563)
