[The description below was written by a language model from this plasmid's Addgene catalogue record and pLannotate feature annotations shown in this document.]
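Description:
pLEX-uORF-HA-birA*-N-Ras(wildtype)-IRES-Puro is a 12.2 kb HIV-1-based lentiviral and mammalian expression plasmid built on the pLEX backbone. It is propagated in E. coli through a high-copy ColE1/pUC-type origin with ampicillin selection. An f1 origin is also present. The transfer cassette is flanked by a truncated 5' LTR and a self-inactivating ΔU3 3' LTR. It carries the Ψ packaging signal with a gag fragment, the Rev response element for Rev-dependent export of the genomic RNA, and the cPPT/CTS. These elements allow the cassette to be packaged into virus when the other viral functions are supplied in trans, and the plasmid can also be transfected directly.

The payload is driven by the CMV enhancer/promoter. It encodes an HA epitope tag fused to BirA(R118G), the promiscuous E. coli biotin ligase known as BirA* or BioID, followed in frame by wild-type human NRAS. An EMCV IRES downstream links translation of puromycin N-acetyltransferase to the same transcript, so puromycin selection enriches for cells expressing the fusion. A WPRE follows to enhance transcript expression. The name indicates an upstream open reading frame ahead of the fusion, a type of element that generally dampens translation of the main ORF. The feature table does not annotate it, and the record does not explain its role.

An EM7-driven bleomycin/Zeocin resistance gene lies in reverse orientation upstream of CMV. An SV40 promoter–hygromycin resistance cassette sits outside the LTRs, though the catalogue lists only puromycin as the mammalian marker. The construct is suited to proximity-dependent biotinylation, labelling proteins near N-Ras in living cells, and the associated publication concerns the proximal proteome of Ras.
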