Features (pLannotate 1.2.2; 34 found; start..end, strand, type, name):
    377..634     +  LTR            5' LTR (truncated): truncated 5' long terminal repeat (LTR) from HIV-1
    681..806     +  misc_feature   HIV-1 Ψ: packaging signal of human immunodeficiency virus type 1
    790..1128    +  CDS            HIV-1 gag (fragment): gag protein from human immunodeficiency virus 1; gag
   1303..1536    +  misc_feature   RRE: The Rev response element (RRE) of HIV-1 allows for Rev-dependent mRNA export from the nucleus to the cytoplasm.
   1913..2013    +  CDS            Rev (fragment): human immunodeficiency virus 1 (HIV-1) Rev protein; rev; enhances nuclear export of unspliced and incompletely spliced viral mRNAs
   2063..2180    +  misc_feature   cPPT/CTS: central polypurine tract and central termination sequence of HIV-1
   2245..2619    -  CDS            BleoR: antibiotic-binding protein; Sh ble from Streptoalloteichus hindustanus; confers resistance to bleomycin, phleomycin, and Zeocin™
   2639..2686    -  promoter       EM7 promoter: synthetic bacterial promoter&nbsp
   2791..3094    +  enhancer       CMV enhancer: human cytomegalovirus immediate early enhancer
   3095..3298    +  promoter       CMV promoter: human cytomegalovirus (CMV) immediate early promoter
   3411..3436    +  CDS            3xHA (fragment): three tandem HA epitope tags
   3438..4397    +  CDS            BirA(R118G): promiscuous R118G mutant of the E. coli biotin protein ligase (Cronan, 2005) also known as BirA* or BioID
   4434..4997    +  CDS            NRAS: RASN_HUMAN - Also known as HRAS1. Experimental evidence at protein level: Swiss-Prot protein existence level 1. Ras proteins bind GDP/GTP and possess intrinsic GTPase activity. From Homo sapiens (Human).
   5040..5612    +  misc_feature   IRES: internal ribosome entry site (IRES) of the encephalomyocarditis virus (EMCV)
   5621..6217    +  CDS            PuroR: puromycin N-acetyltransferase; pac from Streptomyces alboniger; confers resistance to puromycin
   6224..6812    +  misc_feature   WPRE: woodchuck hepatitis virus posttranscriptional regulatory element
   6829..7017    +  CDS            nef (fragment): NEF_HV1Z2 - Experimental evidence at protein level: Swiss-Prot protein existence level 1. Extracellular Nef protein targets CD4(+) T-lymphocytes for apoptosis by interacting with CXCR4 surface receptors. From Human immunodeficiency virus type 1 group M subtype D (isolate Z2/CDC-Z34) (HIV-1).
   7019..7252    +  LTR            3' LTR (ΔU3): self-inactivating 3' long terminal repeat (LTR) from HIV-1
   7359..7583    +  polyA_signal   bGH poly(A) signal: bovine growth hormone polyadenylation signal
   7587..7608    +  promoter       SV40 promoter (fragment): SV40 enhancer and early promoter
   7629..8057    +  rep_origin     f1 ori (sequence partly withheld): f1 bacteriophage origin of replication; arrow indicates direction of (+) strand synthesis
   8071..8400    +  promoter       SV40 promoter: SV40 enhancer and early promoter
   8449..9474    +  CDS            HygR: aminoglycoside phosphotransferase from E. coli; aph(4)-Ia; confers resistance to hygromycin
   9484..9609    +  CDS            ble (fragment): BLE_KLEPN - Experimental evidence at protein level: Swiss-Prot protein existence level 1. Binding protein with a strong affinity to the bleomycin family of antibiotics. Binds to CL990; an antimitotic-antibiotic compound. From Klebsiella pneumoniae.
   9604..9725    +  polyA_signal   SV40 poly(A) signal: SV40 polyadenylation signal
   9796..9818    -  protein_bind   lac operator (fragment): The lac repressor binds to the lac operator to inhibit transcription in E. coli. This inhibition can be relieved by adding lactose or isopropyl-β-D-thiogalactopyranoside (IPTG). lac repressor encoded by lacI
   9822..9852    -  promoter       lac promoter: promoter for the E. coli lac operon
   9867..9888    -  protein_bind   CAP binding site: CAP binding activates transcription in the presence of cAMP. E. coli catabolite activator protein
   9901..9993    -  CDS            lacI (fragment): lac repressor; lacI; The lac repressor binds to the lac operator to inhibit transcription in E. coli. This inhibition can be relieved by adding lactose or isopropyl-β-D-thiogalactopyranoside (IPTG).
  10176..10764   -  rep_origin     ori: high-copy-number ColE1/pMB1/pBR322/pUC origin of replication
  10935..11795   -  CDS            AmpR: β-lactamase; bla; confers resistance to ampicillin, carbenicillin, and related antibiotics
  11796..11900   -  promoter       AmpR promoter: bla
  11948..12082   +  polyA_signal   SV40 poly(A) signal: SV40 polyadenylation signal
  12249..329     +  CDS            nef (fragment) (across the origin): NEF_HV1BR - Experimental evidence at protein level: Swiss-Prot protein existence level 1. Extracellular Nef protein targets CD4(+) T-lymphocytes for apoptosis by interacting with CXCR4 surface receptors (PubMed:14990729). From Human immunodeficiency virus type 1 group M subtype B (isolate BRU/LAI) (HIV-1).
>Addgene plasmid #120563 | pLEX-uORF-HA-birA*-N-Ras(wildtype)-IRES-Puro | addgene full sequence | sequence record 234041 | Addgene NGS Result
TGGAAGGGCTAATTCACTCCCAAAGAAGACAAGATATCCTTGATCTGTGGATCTACCACACACAAGGCTA
CTTCCCTGATTAGCAGAACTACACACCAGGGCCAGGGGTCAGATATCCACTGACCTTTGGATGGTGCTAC
AAGCTAGTACCAGTTGAGCCAGATAAGGTAGAAGAGGCCAATAAAGGAGAGAACACCAGCTTGTTACACC
CTGTGAGCCTGCATGGGATGGATGACCCGGAGAGAGAAGTGTTAGAGTGGAGGTTTGACAGCCGCCTAGC
ATTTCATCACGTGGCCCGAGAGCTGCATCCGGAGTACTTCAAGAACTGCTGATATCGAGCTTGCTACAAG
GGACTTTCCGCTGGGGACTTTCCAGGGAGGCGTGGCCTGGGCGGGACTGGGGAGTGGCGAGCCCTCAGAT
CCTGCATATAAGCAGCTGCTTTTTGCCTGTACTGGGTCTCTCTGGTTAGACCAGATCTGAGCCTGGGAGC
TCTCTGGCTAACTAGGGAACCCACTGCTTAAGCCTCAATAAAGCTTGCCTTGAGTGCTTCAAGTAGTGTG
TGCCCGTCTGTTGTGTGACTCTGGTAACTAGAGATCCCTCAGACCCTTTTAGTCAGTGTGGAAAATCTCT
AGCAGTGGCGCCCGAACAGGGACTTGAAAGCGAAAGGGAAACCAGAGGAGCTCTCTCGACGCAGGACTCG
GCTTGCTGAAGCGCGCACGGCAAGAGGCGAGGGGCGGCGACTGGTGAGTACGCCAAAAATTTTGACTAGC
GGAGGCTAGAAGGAGAGAGATGGGTGCGAGAGCGTCAGTATTAAGCGGGGGAGAATTAGATCGCGATGGG
AAAAAATTCGGTTAAGGCCAGGGGGAAAGAAAAAATATAAATTAAAACATATAGTATGGGCAAGCAGGGA
GCTAGAACGATTCGCAGTTAATCCTGGCCTGTTAGAAACATCAGAAGGCTGTAGACAAATACTGGGACAG
CTACAACCATCCCTTCAGACAGGATCAGAAGAACTTAGATCATTATATAATACAGTAGCAACCCTCTATT
GTGTGCATCAAAGGATAGAGATAAAAGACACCAAGGAAGCTTTAGACAAGATAGAGGAAGAGCAAAACAA
AAGTAAGACCACCGCACAGCAAGCGGCCGGCCGCTGATCTTCAGACCTGGAGGAGGAGATATGAGGGACA
ATTGGAGAAGTGAATTATATAAATATAAAGTAGTAAAAATTGAACCATTAGGAGTAGCACCCACCAAGGC
AAAGAGAAGAGTGGTGCAGAGAGAAAAAAGAGCAGTGGGAATAGGAGCTTTGTTCCTTGGGTTCTTGGGA
GCAGCAGGAAGCACTATGGGCGCAGCGTCAATGACGCTGACGGTACAGGCCAGACAATTATTGTCTGGTA
TAGTGCAGCAGCAGAACAATTTGCTGAGGGCTATTGAGGCGCAACAGCATCTGTTGCAACTCACAGTCTG
GGGCATCAAGCAGCTCCAGGCAAGAATCCTGGCTGTGGAAAGATACCTAAAGGATCAACAGCTCCTGGGG
ATTTGGGGTTGCTCTGGAAAACTCATTTGCACCACTGCTGTGCCTTGGAATGCTAGTTGGAGTAATAAAT
CTCTGGAACAGATTTGGAATCACACGACCTGGATGGAGTGGGACAGAGAAATTAACAATTACACAAGCTT
AATACACTCCTTAATTGAAGAATCGCAAAACCAGCAAGAAAAGAATGAACAAGAATTATTGGAATTAGAT
AAATGGGCAAGTTTGTGGAATTGGTTTAACATAACAAATTGGCTGTGGTATATAAAATTATTCATAATGA
TAGTAGGAGGCTTGGTAGGTTTAAGAATAGTTTTTGCTGTACTTTCTATAGTGAATAGAGTTAGGCAGGG
ATATTCACCATTATCGTTTCAGACCCACCTCCCAACCCCGAGGGGACCCGACAGGCCCGAAGGAATAGAA
GAAGAAGGTGGAGAGAGAGACAGAGACAGATCCATTCGATTAGTGAACGGATCGGCACTGCGTGCGCCAA
TTCTGCAGACAAATGGCAGTATTCATCCACAATTTTAAAAGAAAAGGGGGGATTGGGGGGTACAGTGCAG
GGGAAAGAATAGTAGACATAATAGCAACAGACATACAAACTAAAGAATTACAAAAACAAATTACAAAAAT
TCAAAATTTTCGGGTTTATTACAGGGACAGCAGAGATCCAGTTTGGTTAGTACCGGGCCCGCTCTAGTCC
GGAATCAGTCCTGCTCCTCGGCCACGAAGTGCACGCAGTTGCCGGCCGGGTCGCGCAGGGCGAACTCCCG
CCCCCACGGCTGCTCGCCGATCTCGGTCATGGCCGGCCCGGAGGCGTCCCGGAAGTTCGTGGACACGACC
TCCGACCACTCGGCGTACAGCTCGTCCAGGCCGCGCACCCACACCCAGGCCAGGGTGTTGTCCGGCACCA
CCTGGTCCTGGACCGCGCTGATGAACAGGGTCACGTCGTCCCGGACCACACCGGCGAAGTCGTCCTCCAC
GAAGTCCCGGGAGAACCCGAGCCGGTCGGTCCAGAACTCGACCGCTCCGGCGACGTCGCGCGCGGTGAGC
ACCGGAACGGCACTGGTCAACTTGGCCATGGTGGCCCTCCTATAGTGAGTCGTATTATACTATGCCGATA
TACTATGCCGATGATTAATTGTCAACACGTGCTGCAGGTCCGAGGTTCTAGACGTATTACCGCCATGCAT
TAGTTATTAATAGTAATCAATTACGGGGTCATTAGTTCATAGCCCATATATGGAGTTCCGCGTTACATAA
CTTACGGTAAATGGCCCGCCTGGCTGACCGCCCAACGACCCCCGCCCATTGACGTCAATAATGACGTATG
TTCCCATAGTAACGCCAATAGGGACTTTCCATTGACGTCAATGGGTGGAGTATTTACGGTAAACTGCCCA
CTTGGCAGTACATCAAGTGTATCATATGCCAAGTACGCCCCCTATTGACGTCAATGACGGTAAATGGCCC
GCCTGGCATTATGCCCAGTACATGACCTTATGGGACTTTCCTACTTGGCAGTACATCTACGTATTAGTCA
TCGCTATTACCATGGTGATGCGGTTTTGGCAGTACATCAATGGGCGTGGATAGCGGTTTGACTCACGGGG
ATTTCCAAGTCTCCACCCCATTGACGTCAATGGGAGTTTGTTTTGGCACCAAAATCAACGGGACTTTCCA
AAATGTCGTAACAACTCCGCCCCATTGACGCAAATGGGCGGTAGGCGTGTACGGTGGGAGGTCTATATAA
GCAGAGCTCGTTTAGTGAACCGTCAGATCGCCTGGAGACGCCATCCACGCTGTTTTGACCTCCATAGAAG
ACACCGACTCTACTAGAGGATCTACCATGGCATAACGACTAATATTTATGTACCCATACGATGTGCCTGA
CTATGCTAAGGACAACACCGTGCCCCTGAAGCTGATCGCCCTGCTGGCCAACGGCGAGTTCCACTCTGGC
GAGCAGCTGGGAGAGACCCTGGGAATGAGCAGAGCCGCCATCAACAAGCACATCCAGACACTGAGAGACT
GGGGAGTGGACGTGTTCACCGTGCCTGGCAAGGGCTACAGCCTGCCTGAGCCTATCCAGCTGCTGAACGC
CAAGCAGATCCTGGGACAGCTGGATGGCGGAAGCGTGGCCGTGCTGCCTGTGATCGACTCCACCAATCAG
TACCTGCTGGACAGAATCGGAGAGCTGAAGTCCGGCGACGCCTGCATCGCCGAGTACCAGCAGGCTGGCA
GAGGAGGCAGAGGACGGAAGTGGTTCAGCCCATTCGGAGCCAACCTGTACCTGTCCATGTTCTGGAGACT
GGAGCAGGGACCTGCTGCTGCCATCGGACTGAGTCTGGTGATCGGAATCGTGATGGCCGAGGTGCTGAGA
AAGCTGGGAGCCGACAAGGTGAGAGTGAAGTGGCCTAATGACCTGTACCTCCAGGACCGCAAGCTGGCTG
GCATCCTGGTGGAGCTGACAGGCAAGACAGGCGATGCCGCTCAGATCGTGATCGGAGCCGGAATCAACAT
GGCCATGAGAAGAGTGGAGGAGAGCGTGGTGAACCAGGGCTGGATCACCCTGCAGGAGGCTGGCATCAAC
CTGGACCGGAACACCCTGGCCGCCATGCTGATCAGAGAGCTGAGAGCCGCTCTGGAGCTGTTCGAGCAGG
AGGGACTGGCTCCTTACCTGAGCAGATGGGAGAAGCTGGACAACTTCATCAACAGACCTGTGAAGCTGAT
CATCGGCGACAAGGAAATCTTCGGCATCTCCAGAGGAATCGACAAGCAGGGAGCTCTGCTGCTGGAGCAG
GACGGAATCATCAAGCCCTGGATGGGCGGAGAAATCTCCCTGAGAAGCGCAGAGAAGGGATCCAGCGGCG
GCGGCAGCGGCGGCGGCGGCAGCACTGAGTACAAACTGGTGGTGGTTGGAGCAGGTGGTGTTGGGAAAAG
CGCACTGACAATCCAGCTAATCCAGAACCACTTTGTAGATGAATATGATCCCACCATAGAGGATTCTTAC
AGAAAACAAGTGGTTATAGATGGTGAAACCTGTTTGTTGGACATACTGGATACAGCTGGACAAGAAGAGT
ACAGTGCCATGAGAGACCAATACATGAGGACAGGCGAAGGCTTCCTCTGTGTATTTGCCATCAATAATAG
CAAGTCATTTGCGGATATTAACCTCTACAGGGAGCAGATTAAGCGAGTAAAAGACTCGGATGATGTACCT
ATGGTGCTAGTGGGAAACAAGTGTGATTTGCCAACAAGGACAGTTGATACAAAACAAGCCCACGAACTGG
CCAAGAGTTACGGGATTCCATTCATTGAAACCTCAGCCAAGACCAGACAGGGTGTTGAAGATGCTTTTTA
CACACTGGTAAGAGAAATACGCCAGTACCGAATGAAAAAACTCAACAGCAGTGATGATGGGACTCAGGGT
TGTATGGGATTGCCATGTGTGGTGATGTAACTCGAGTCTAGAGGGCCCGACGCGTCTGGCCACCGGTCGC
CCCTCTCCCTCCCCCCCCCCTAACGTTACTGGCCGAAGCCGCTTGGAATAAGGCCGGTGTGCGTTTGTCT
ATATGTTATTTTCCACCATATTGCCGTCTTTTGGCAATGTGAGGGCCCGGAAACCTGGCCCTGTCTTCTT
GACGAGCATTCCTAGGGGTCTTTCCCCTCTCGCCAAAGGAATGCAAGGTCTGTTGAATGTCGTGAAGGAA
GCAGTTCCTCTGGAAGCTTCTTGAAGACAAACAACGTCTGTAGCGACCCTTTGCAGGCAGCGGAACCCCC
CACCTGGCGACAGGTGCCTCTGCGGCCAAAAGCCACGTGTATAAGATACACCTGCAAAGGCGGCACAACC
CCAGTGCCACGTTGTGAGTTGGATAGTTGTGGAAAGAGTCAAATGGCTCTCCTCAAGCGTATTCAACAAG
GGGCTGAAGGATGCCCAGAAGGTACCCCATTGTATGGGATCTGATCTGGGGCCTCGGTGCACATGCTTTA
CATGTGTTTAGTCGAGGTTAAAAAAACGTCTAGGCCCCCCGAACCACGGGGACGTGGTTTTCCTTTGAAA
AACACGATAATACCATGGCCACCGAGTACAAGCCCACGGTGCGCCTCGCCACCCGCGACGACGTCCCCCG
GGCCGTACGCACCCTCGCCGCCGCGTTCGCCGACTACCCCGCCACGCGCCACACCGTCGACCCGGACCGC
CACATCGAGCGGGTCACCGAGCTGCAAGAACTCTTCCTCACGCGCGTCGGGCTCGACATCGGCAAGGTGT
GGGTCGCGGACGACGGCGCCGCGGTGGCGGTCTGGACCACGCCGGAGAGCGTCGAAGCGGGGGCGGTGTT
CGCCGAGATCGGCTCGCGCATGGCCGAGTTGAGCGGTTCCCGGCTGGCCGCGCAGCAACAGATGGAAGGC
CTCCTGGCGCCGCACCGGCCCAAGGAGCCCGCGTGGTTCCTGGCCACCGTCGGCGTCTCGCCCGACCACC
AGGGCAAGGGTCTGGGCAGCGCCGTCGTGCTCCCCGGAGTGGAGGCGGCCGAGCGCGCTGGGGTGCCCGC
CTTCCTGGAGACCTCCGCGCCCCGCAACCTCCCCTTCTACGAGCGGCTCGGCTTCACCGTCACCGCCGAC
GTCGAGGTGCCCGAAGGACCGCGCACCTGGTGCATGACCCGCAAGCCCGGTGCCTGAGTTAACAATCAAC
CTCTGGATTACAAAATTTGTGAAAGATTGACTGGTATTCTTAACTATGTTGCTCCTTTTACGCTATGTGG
ATACGCTGCTTTAATGCCTTTGTATCATGCTATTGCTTCCCGTATGGCTTTCATTTTCTCCTCCTTGTAT
AAATCCTGGTTGCTGTCTCTTTATGAGGAGTTGTGGCCCGTTGTCAGGCAACGTGGCGTGGTGTGCACTG
TGTTTGCTGACGCAACCCCCACTGGTTGGGGCATTGCCACCACCTGTCAGCTCCTTTCCGGGACTTTCGC
TTTCCCCCTCCCTATTGCCACGGCGGAACTCATCGCCGCCTGCCTTGCCCGCTGCTGGACAGGGGCTCGG
CTGTTGGGCACTGACAATTCCGTGGTGTTGTCGGGGAAGCTGACGTCCTTTCCATGGCTGCTCGCCTGTG
TTGCCACCTGGATTCTGCGCGGGACGTCCTTCTGCTACGTCCCTTCGGCCCTCAATCCAGCGGACCTTCC
TTCCCGCGGCCTGCTGCCGGCTCTGCGGCCTCTTCCGCGTCTTCGCCTTCGCCCTCAGACGAGTCGGATC
TCCCTTTGGGCCGCCTCCCCGCCTGGAATTAATTCTGCAGTCGAGACCTAGAAAAACATGGAGCAATCAC
AAGTAGCAATACAGCAGCTACCAATGCTGATTGTGCCTGGCTAGAAGCACAAGAGGAGGAGGAGGTGGGT
TTTCCAGTCACACCTCAGGTACCTTTAAGACCAATGACTTACAAGGCAGCTGTAGATCTTAGCCACTTTT
TAAAAGAAAAGAGGGGACTGGAAGGGCTAATTCACTCCCAACGAAGACAAGATCTGCTTTTTGCTTGTAC
TGGGTCTCTCTGGTTAGACCAGATCTGAGCCTGGGAGCTCTCTGGCTAACTAGGGAACCCACTGCTTAAG
CCTCAATAAAGCTTGCCTTGAGTGCTTCAAGTAGTGTGTGCCCGTCTGTTGTGTGACTCTGGTAACTAGA
GATCCCTCAGACCCTTTTAGTCAGTGTGGAAAATCTCTAGCAGTAGTAGTTCATGTCATCTTATTATTCA
GTATTTATAACTTGCAAAGAAATGAATATCAGAGAGTGAGAGGCCTTGACATTGTTTAAACCCGCTGATC
AGCCTCGACTGTGCCTTCTAGTTGCCAGCCATCTGTTGTTTGCCCCTCCCCCGTGCCTTCCTTGACCCTG
GAAGGTGCCACTCCCACTGTCCTTTCCTAATAAAATGAGGAAATTGCATCGCATTGTCTGAGTAGGTGTC
ATTCTATTCTGGGGGGTGGGGTGGGGCAGGACAGCAAGGGGGAGGATTGGGAAGACAATAGCAGGCATGC
TGGGGATGCGGTGGGCTCTATGGCTTCTGAGGCGGAAAGAACCAGCTGGGGCTCTAGGGGGTATCCCC
[124 nt withheld, positions 7629-7752]
C
[91 nt withheld, positions 7754-7844]
A
[49 nt withheld, positions 7846-7894]
CCTTTGACGTTGGAGTCCACGTTCTTT
[37 nt withheld, positions 7922-7958]
ACCCTATCTCGGTCTATTCTTTTGATTTATAAGGGATTTTGCCGATTTCGGCCTATTGGTTAAAAAATGA
GCTGATTTAACAAAAATTTAACGCGAATTAATTCTGTGGAATGTGTGTCAGTTAGGGTGTGGAAAGTCCC
CAGGCTCCCCAGCAGGCAGAAGTATGCAAAGCATGCATCTCAATTAGTCAGCAACCAGGTGTGGAAAGTC
CCCAGGCTCCCCAGCAGGCAGAAGTATGCAAAGCATGCATCTCAATTAGTCAGCAACCATAGTCCCGCCC
CTAACTCCGCCCATCCCGCCCCTAACTCCGCCCAGTTCCGCCCATTCTCCGCCCCATGGCTGACTAATTT
TTTTTATTTATGCAGAGGCCGAGGCCGCCTCTGCCTCTGAGCTATTCCAGAAGTAGTGAGGAGGCTTTTT
TGGAGGCCTAGGCTTTTGCAAAAAGCTCCCGGGAGCTTGTATATCCATTTTCGGATCTGATCAGCACGTG
ATGAAAAAGCCTGAACTCACCGCGACGTCTGTCGAGAAGTTTCTGATCGAAAAGTTCGACAGCGTCTCCG
ACCTGATGCAGCTCTCGGAGGGCGAAGAATCTCGTGCTTTCAGCTTCGATGTAGGAGGGCGTGGATATGT
CCTGCGGGTAAATAGCTGCGCCGATGGTTTCTACAAAGATCGTTATGTTTATCGGCACTTTGCATCGGCC
GCGCTCCCGATTCCGGAAGTGCTTGACATTGGGGAATTCAGCGAGAGCCTGACCTATTGCATCTCCCGCC
GTGCACAGGGTGTCACGTTGCAAGACCTGCCTGAAACCGAACTGCCCGCTGTTCTGCAGCCGGTCGCGGA
GGCCATGGATGCGATCGCTGCGGCCGATCTTAGCCAGACGAGCGGGTTCGGCCCATTCGGACCGCAAGGA
ATCGGTCAATACACTACATGGCGTGATTTCATATGCGCGATTGCTGATCCCCATGTGTATCACTGGCAAA
CTGTGATGGACGACACCGTCAGTGCGTCCGTCGCGCAGGCTCTCGATGAGCTGATGCTTTGGGCCGAGGA
CTGCCCCGAAGTCCGGCACCTCGTGCACGCGGATTTCGGCTCCAACAATGTCCTGACGGACAATGGCCGC
ATAACAGCGGTCATTGACTGGAGCGAGGCGATGTTCGGGGATTCCCAATACGAGGTCGCCAACATCTTCT
TCTGGAGGCCGTGGTTGGCTTGTATGGAGCAGCAGACGCGCTACTTCGAGCGGAGGCATCCGGAGCTTGC
AGGATCGCCGCGGCTCCGGGCGTATATGCTCCGCATTGGTCTTGACCAACTCTATCAGAGCTTGGTTGAC
GGCAATTTCGATGATGCAGCTTGGGCGCAGGGTCGATGCGACGCAATCGTCCGATCCGGAGCCGGGACTG
TCGGGCGTACACAAATCGCCCGCAGAAGCGCGGCCGTCTGGACCGATGGCTGTGTAGAAGTACTCGCCGA
TAGTGGAAACCGACGCCCCAGCACTCGTCCGAGGGCAAAGGAATAGCACGTGCTACGAGATTTCGATTCC
ACCGCCGCCTTCTATGAAAGGTTGGGCTTCGGAATCGTTTTCCGGGACGCCGGCTGGATGATCCTCCAGC
GCGGGGATCTCATGCTGGAGTTCTTCGCCCACCCCAACTTGTTTATTGCAGCTTATAATGGTTACAAATA
AAGCAATAGCATCACAAATTTCACAAATAAAGCATTTTTTTCACTGCATTCTAGTTGTGGTTTGTCCAAA
CTCATCAATGTATCTTATCATGTCTGTATACCGTCGACCTCTAGCTAGAGCTTGGCGTAATCATGGTCAT
AGCTGTTTCCTGTGTGAAATTGTTATCCGCTCACAATTCCACACAACATACGAGCCGGAAGCATAAAGTG
TAAAGCCTGGGGTGCCTAATGAGTGAGCTAACTCACATTAATTGCGTTGCGCTCACTGCCCGCTTTCCAG
TCGGGAAACCTGTCGTGCCAGCTGCATTAATGAATCGGCCAACGCGCGGGGAGAGGCGGTTTGCGTATTG
GGCGCTCTTCCGCTTCCTCGCTCACTGACTCGCTGCGCTCGGTCGTTCGGCTGCGGCGAGCGGTATCAGC
TCACTCAAAGGCGGTAATACGGTTATCCACAGAATCAGGGGATAACGCAGGAAAGAACATGTGAGCAAAA
GGCCAGCAAAAGGCCAGGAACCGTAAAAAGGCCGCGTTGCTGGCGTTTTTCCATAGGCTCCGCCCCCCTG
ACGAGCATCACAAAAATCGACGCTCAAGTCAGAGGTGGCGAAACCCGACAGGACTATAAAGATACCAGGC
GTTTCCCCCTGGAAGCTCCCTCGTGCGCTCTCCTGTTCCGACCCTGCCGCTTACCGGATACCTGTCCGCC
TTTCTCCCTTCGGGAAGCGTGGCGCTTTCTCATAGCTCACGCTGTAGGTATCTCAGTTCGGTGTAGGTCG
TTCGCTCCAAGCTGGGCTGTGTGCACGAACCCCCCGTTCAGCCCGACCGCTGCGCCTTATCCGGTAACTA
TCGTCTTGAGTCCAACCCGGTAAGACACGACTTATCGCCACTGGCAGCAGCCACTGGTAACAGGATTAGC
AGAGCGAGGTATGTAGGCGGTGCTACAGAGTTCTTGAAGTGGTGGCCTAACTACGGCTACACTAGAAGAA
CAGTATTTGGTATCTGCGCTCTGCTGAAGCCAGTTACCTTCGGAAAAAGAGTTGGTAGCTCTTGATCCGG
CAAACAAACCACCGCTGGTAGCGGTGGTTTTTTTGTTTGCAAGCAGCAGATTACGCGCAGAAAAAAAGGA
TCTCAAGAAGATCCTTTGATCTTTTCTACGGGGTCTGACGCTCAGTGGAACGAAAACTCACGTTAAGGGA
TTTTGGTCATGAGATTATCAAAAAGGATCTTCACCTAGATCCTTTTAAATTAAAAATGAAGTTTTAAATC
AATCTAAAGTATATATGAGTAAACTTGGTCTGACAGTTACCAATGCTTAATCAGTGAGGCACCTATCTCA
GCGATCTGTCTATTTCGTTCATCCATAGTTGCCTGACTCCCCGTCGTGTAGATAACTACGATACGGGAGG
GCTTACCATCTGGCCCCAGTGCTGCAATGATACCGCGAGACCCACGCTCACCGGCTCCAGATTTATCAGC
AATAAACCAGCCAGCCGGAAGGGCCGAGCGCAGAAGTGGTCCTGCAACTTTATCCGCCTCCATCCAGTCT
ATTAATTGTTGCCGGGAAGCTAGAGTAAGTAGTTCGCCAGTTAATAGTTTGCGCAACGTTGTTGCCATTG
CTACAGGCATCGTGGTGTCACGCTCGTCGTTTGGTATGGCTTCATTCAGCTCCGGTTCCCAACGATCAAG
GCGAGTTACATGATCCCCCATGTTGTGCAAAAAAGCGGTTAGCTCCTTCGGTCCTCCGATCGTTGTCAGA
AGTAAGTTGGCCGCAGTGTTATCACTCATGGTTATGGCAGCACTGCATAATTCTCTTACTGTCATGCCAT
CCGTAAGATGCTTTTCTGTGACTGGTGAGTACTCAACCAAGTCATTCTGAGAATAGTGTATGCGGCGACC
GAGTTGCTCTTGCCCGGCGTCAATACGGGATAATACCGCGCCACATAGCAGAACTTTAAAAGTGCTCATC
ATTGGAAAACGTTCTTCGGGGCGAAAACTCTCAAGGATCTTACCGCTGTTGAGATCCAGTTCGATGTAAC
CCACTCGTGCACCCAACTGATCTTCAGCATCTTTTACTTTCACCAGCGTTTCTGGGTGAGCAAAAACAGG
AAGGCAAAATGCCGCAAAAAAGGGAATAAGGGCGACACGGAAATGTTGAATACTCATACTCTTCCTTTTT
CAATATTATTGAAGCATTTATCAGGGTTATTGTCTCATGAGCGGATACATATTTGAATGTATTTAGAAAA
ATAAACAAATAGGGGTTCCGCGCACATTTCCCCGAAAAGTGCCACCTGACGTCGACGGATCGGGAGATCA
ACTTGTTTATTGCAGCTTATAATGGTTACAAATAAAGCAATAGCATCACAAATTTCACAAATAAAGCATT
TTTTTCACTGCATTCTAGTTGTGGTTTGTCCAAACTCATCAATGTATCTTATCATGTCTGGATCAACTGG
ATAACTCAAGCTAACCAAAATCATCCCAAACTTCCCACCCCATACCCTATTACCACTGCCAATTACCTGT
GGTTTCATTTACTCTAAACCTGTGATTCCTCTGAATTATTTTCATTTTAAAGAAATTGTATTTGTTAAAT
ATGTACTACAAACTTAGTAGT
