>Addgene plasmid #120563 | pLEX-uORF-HA-birA*-N-Ras(wildtype)-IRES-Puro | depositor partial sequence | sequence record 228973 | pLEX Forward
TGGGAGGTCTATATAAGCAGAGCTCGTTTAGTGAACCGTCAGATCGCCTGGAGACGCCATCCACGCTGTT
TTGACCTCCATAGAAGACACCGACTCTACTAGAGGATCTACCATGGCATAACGACTAATATTTATGTACC
CATACGATGTGCCTGACTATGCTAAGGACAACACCGTGCCCCTGAAGCTGATCGCCCTGCTGGCCAACGG
CGAGTTCCACTCTGGCGAGCAGCTGGGAGAGACCCTGGGAATGAGCAGAGCCGCCATCAACAAGCACATC
CAGACACTGAGAGACTGGGGAGTGGACGTGTTCACCGTGCCTGGCAAGGGCTACAGCCTGCCTGAGCCTA
TCCAGCTGCTGAACGCCAAGCAGATCCTGGGACAGCTGGATGGCGGAAGCGTGGCCGTGCTGCCTGTGAT
CGACTCCACCAATCAGTACCTGCTGGACAGAATCGGAGAGCTGAAGTCCGGCGACGCCTGCATCGCCGAG
TACCAGCAGGCTGGCAGAGGAGGCAGAGGACGGAAGTGGTTCAGCCCATTCGGAGCCAACCTGTACCTGT
CCATGTTCTGGAGACTGGAGCAGGGACCTGCTGCTGCCATCGGACTGAGTCTGGTGATCGGAATCGTGAT
GGCCGAGGTGCTGAGAAAGCTGGGAGCCGACAAGGTGAGAGTGAAGTGGCCTAATGACCTGTACCTCCAG
GACCGCAAGCTGGCTGGCATCCTGGTGGAGCTGACAGGCAAGACAGGCGATGCCGCTCAGATCGTGATCG
GAGCCGGAATCAACATGGCCATGAGAAGAGTGGAGGAGAGCGTGGTGAACCAGGGCTGGATCACCCTGCA
GGAGGCTGGC
