>Addgene plasmid #120563 | pLEX-uORF-HA-birA*-N-Ras(wildtype)-IRES-Puro | depositor partial sequence | sequence record 228974 | birA* Forward
GGAGAAATCTCCCTGAGAAGCGCAGAGAAGGGATCCAGCGGCGGCGGCAGCGGCGGCGGCGGCAGCACTG
AGTACAAACTGGTGGTGGTTGGAGCAGGTGGTGTTGGGAAAAGCGCACTGACAATCCAGCTAATCCAGAA
CCACTTTGTAGATGAATATGATCCCACCATAGAGGATTCTTACAGAAAACAAGTGGTTATAGATGGTGAA
ACCTGTTTGTTGGACATACTGGATACAGCTGGACAAGAAGAGTACAGTGCCATGAGAGACCAATACATGA
GGACAGGCGAAGGCTTCCTCTGTGTATTTGCCATCAATAATAGCAAGTCATTTGCGGATATTAACCTCTA
CAGGGAGCAGATTAAGCGAGTAAAAGACTCGGATGATGTACCTATGGTGCTAGTGGGAAACAAGTGTGAT
TTGCCAACAAGGACAGTTGATACAAAACAAGCCCACGAACTGGCCAAGAGTTACGGGATTCCATTCATTG
AAACCTCAGCCAAGACCAGACAGGGTGTTGAAGATGCTTTTTACACACTGGTAAGAGAAATACGCCAGTA
CCGAATGAAAAAACTCAACAGCAGTGATGATGGGACTCAGGGTTGTATGGGATTGCCATGTGTGGTGATG
TAACTCGAGTCTAGAGGGCCCGACGCGTCTGGCCACCGGTCGCCCCTCTCCCTCCCCCCCCCCTAACGTT
ACTGGCCGAAGCCGCTTGGAATAAGGCCGGTGTGCGTTTGTCTATATGTTATTTTCCACCATATTGCCGT
CTTTTGGCAATGTGAGGGCCCGGAAACCTGGCCCTGTCTTCTTGACGAGCATTCCTAGGGGTCTTTCCCC
TCTCGCCAAAGGAATGCAAGGTCTGTTGAATG
