>Addgene plasmid #120563 | pLEX-uORF-HA-birA*-N-Ras(wildtype)-IRES-Puro | depositor partial sequence | sequence record 228975 | pLEX Reverse
CCTGAGCAGATGGGAGAAGCTGGACAACTTCATCAACAGACCTGTGAAGCTGATCATCGGCGACAAGGAA
ATCTTCGGCATCTCCAGAGGAATNGACAAGCAGGGAGCTNTGCTGCTGGAGCAGGACGGAATCATCAAGC
CCTGGATGGGCGGAGAAATCTCCCTGAGAAGCGCAGAGAAGGGATCCAGCGGCGGCGGCAGCGGCGGCGG
CGGCAGCACTGAGTACAAACTGGTGGTGGTTGGAGCAGGTGGTGTTGGGAAAAGCGCACTGACAATCCAG
CTAATCCAGAACCACTTTGTAGATGAATATGATCCCACCATAGAGGATTCTTACAGAAAACAAGTGGTTA
TAGATGGTGAAACCTGTTTGTTGGACATACTGGATACAGCTGGACAAGAAGAGTACAGTGCCATGAGAGA
CCAATACATGAGGACAGGCGAAGGCTTCCTCTGTGTATTTGCCATCAATAATAGCAAGTCATTTGCGGAT
ATTAACCTCTACAGGGAGCAGATTAAGCGAGTAAAAGACTCGGATGATGTACCTATGGTGCTAGTGGGAA
ACAAGTGTGATTTGCCAACAAGGACAGTTGATACAAAACAAGCCCACGAACTGGCCAAGAGTTACGGGAT
TCCATTCATTGAAACCTCAGCCAAGACCAGACAGGGTGTTGAAGATGCTTTTTACACACTGGTAAGAGAA
ATACGCCAGTACCGAATGAAAAAACTCAACAGCAGTGATGATGGGACTCAGGGTTGTATGGGATTGCCAT
GTGTGGTGATGTAACTCGAGTCTAGAGGGCCCGACGCGTCTGGCCACCGGTCGCCCCTCT
